Addgene plasmid #43386: II-GGCT
Depositing lab: Chad Cowan & Kiran Musunuru. Depositing organization: Harvard University. Publication: A TALEN Genome-Editing System for Generating Human Stem Cell-Based Disease Models. Ding Q, Lee YK, Schaefer EA, Peters DT, Veres A, Kim K, Kuperwasser N, Motola DL, Meissner TB, Hendriks WT, Trevisan M, Gupta RM, Moisan A, Banks E, Friesen M, Schinzel RT, Xia F, Tang A, Xia Y, Figueroa E, Wann A, Ahfeldt T, Daheron L, Zhang F, Rubin LL, Peng LF, Chung RT, Musunuru K, Cowan CA. Cell Stem Cell. 2012 Dec 12. pii: S1934-5909(12)00645-5. doi: 10.1016/j.stem.2012.11.011. PubMed 23246482.
Backbone
  Vector backbone: pCRII-TOPO
  Backbone manufacturer: Invitrogen
  Backbone size w/o insert (bp): 3973
  Vector type: Bacterial Cloning
Growth in bacteria
  Bacterial resistance: Ampicillin and Kanamycin, 100 & 50 μg/mL
  Growth temperature: 37°C
  Growth strain: Top10
  Copy number: High Copy
Gene/Insert
  Gene/Insert name: II-GGCT
  Species: Synthetic
  Insert size (bp): 426
  Cloning method: TOPO Cloning
  Sequencing primers: 5′ T7; 3′ M13-rev
Terms and licenses: Academic/Nonprofit Terms; Industry Terms: Not Available to Industry
How to cite: II-GGCT was a gift from Chad Cowan & Kiran Musunuru (Addgene plasmid # 43386 ; http://n2t.net/addgene:43386 ; RRID:Addgene_43386)
