[The description below was written by a language model from this plasmid's Addgene catalogue record.]
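Description:
II-GGCT is a bacterial cloning plasmid built on the commercial pCRII-TOPO backbone (about 4 kb without insert), into which a 426 bp synthetic fragment was introduced by TOPO cloning. It is a high-copy plasmid maintained in E. coli and carries both ampicillin and kanamycin resistance, the dual selection that is characteristic of this backbone. The insert is flanked by T7 and M13-reverse priming sites, which are listed as the sequencing primers for verifying it. No feature table accompanies the record, so the positions of the origin, resistance genes and other backbone elements are not documented here.

The record describes the insert only by its name and as synthetic, and does not spell out what it encodes. The associated publication describes a TALEN genome-editing system for generating human stem cell-based disease models. In that context, the name and size are consistent with a pre-assembled block of four TAL effector repeat modules recognising the bases G, G, C and T, with "II" plausibly marking the position of that block within the final repeat array. A four-repeat unit would be close to the stated 426 bp, but this reading is an inference and is not stated in the catalogue fields.

The plasmid has no listed eukaryotic promoter, tag or reporter. It therefore appears to be a storage and source vector for a component part, not an expression construct. It is probably one member of a library of such modules used to build custom TALEN DNA-binding domains in a separate destination vector.
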