>Addgene plasmid #43386 | II-GGCT | depositor partial sequence | sequence record 58651 | II-GGCT sequence 426 bps
CGTCTCGCTTAACCCCAGAGCAGGTCGTGGCAATCGCGAGCAATAACGGCGGAAAACAGGCTTTGGAAAC
GGTGCAGAGGCTCCTTCCAGTGCTGTGCCAAGCGCACGGACTCACCCCAGAGCAGGTCGTGGCAATCGCG
AGCAATAACGGCGGAAAACAGGCTTTGGAAACGGTGCAGAGGCTCCTTCCAGTGCTGTGCCAAGCGCACG
GCCTCACCCCAGAGCAGGTCGTGGCGATCGCAAGCCACGACGGAGGAAAGCAAGCCTTGGAAACAGTACA
GAGGCTGTTGCCTGTGCTGTGCCAAGCGCACGGATTAACCCCAGAGCAGGTCGTGGCCATTGCCTCGAAT
GGAGGGGGCAAACAGGCGTTGGAAACCGTACAACGATTGCTGCCGGTGCTGTGCCAAGCGCACGGGCTCA
GAGACG
