>Addgene plasmid #43386 | II-GGCT | addgene partial sequence | sequence record 61302 | M13-F20 5'-TGTAAAACGACGGCCAGT-3'
CTATAGGGCGAATTGGGCCCTCTAGATGCATGCTCGAGCGGCCGCCAGTGTGATGGATATCTGCAGAATT
CGCCCTTAGTATCTTTCCTGTGCCCACGTCTCTGAGCCCGTGCGCTTGGCACAGCACCGGCAGCAATCGT
TGTACGGTTTCCAACGCCTGTTTGCCCCCTCCATTCGAGGCAATGGCCACGACCTGCTCTGGGGTTAATC
CGTGCGCTTGGCACAGCACAGGCAACAGCCTCTGTACTGTTTCCAAGGCTTGCTTTCCTCCGTCGTGGCT
TGCGATCGCCACGACCTGCTCTGGGGTGAGGCCGTGCGCTTGGCACAGCACTGGAAGGAGCCTCTGCACC
GTTTCCAAAGCCTGTTTTCCGCCGTTATTGCTCGCGATTGCCACGACCTGCTCTGGGGTGAGTCCGTGCG
CTTGGCACAGCACTGGAAGGAGCCTCTGCACCGTTTCCAAAGCCTGTTTTCCGCCGTTATTGCTCGCGAT
TGCCACGACCTGCTCTGGGGTTAAGCGAGACGCGCTAGGACGGCATCTATATAAGGGCGAATTCCAGCAC
ACTGGCGGCCGTTACTAGTGGATCCGAGCTCGGTACCAAGCTTGGCGTAATCATGGTCATAGCTGTTTCC
TGTGTGAAATTGTTATCCGCTCACAATTCCACACAACATACGAGCCGGAAGCATAAAGTGTAAAGCCTGG
GGTGCCTAATGAGTGAGCTAACTCACATTAATTGCGTTGCGCTCACTGCCCGCTTTCCAGTCGGGAAACC
TGTCGTGCCAGCTGCATTAATGAATCGGCCAACGCGCGGGGAGAGGCGGTTTGCGTATTGGGCGCTCTTC
CGCTTCCTCGCTCACTGACTCGCTGCGCTCGGTCGTTCGGCTGCGGCGAGCGGTATCAGCTCACTCAAAG
GCGGTAATACGGTTATCCACAGAATCAGGGGATAACGCAGGAAAGAACATGTGAGCAAAAGGCCAGCA
